Addgene plasmid #105474: pISH-Trpc2-probe2
Purpose: to generate a riboprobe for in situ hybridazation
Depositing lab: Peter Mombaerts. Depositing organization: Max Planck Research Unit for Neurogenetics. Publication: Trpc2-expressing sensory neurons in the main olfactory epithelium of the mouse. Omura M, Mombaerts P. Cell Rep. 2014 Jul 24;8(2):583-95. doi: 10.1016/j.celrep.2014.06.010. Epub 2014 Jul 4. PubMed 25001287.
Backbone
  Vector backbone: pGEM-T
  Backbone size w/o insert (bp): 3000
  Vector type: to ganerate riboprobe
Growth in bacteria
  Bacterial resistance: Ampicillin, 100 μg/mL
  Growth temperature: 37°C
  Growth strain: DH5alpha
  Copy number: High Copy
Gene/Insert
  Gene/Insert name: Trpc2
  Species: M. musculus (mouse)
  Insert size (bp): 938
  Entrez Gene: Trpc2 (a.k.a. 3010009O07Rik, AI115608, TRPC2a, TRPC2b, Trrp2, mTrp2, smTRPC2, trp2)
  Cloning method: Unknown
  Sequencing primers: 5′ M13-rev; 3′ M13-for
Terms and licenses: Academic/Nonprofit Terms; Industry Terms: Not Available to Industry
Depositor comments: Linearize with SpeI, use T7 RNA polymerase for IVT.
How to cite: pISH-Trpc2-probe2 was a gift from Peter Mombaerts (Addgene plasmid # 105474 ; http://n2t.net/addgene:105474 ; RRID:Addgene_105474)
