[The description below was written by a language model from this plasmid's Addgene catalogue record and pLannotate feature annotations shown in this document.]
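Description:
pISH-Trpc2-probe2 is a riboprobe template plasmid built on the pGEM-T backbone, a small E. coli cloning vector of about 3 kb, carrying a 938 bp fragment of the mouse Trpc2 gene for a total of roughly 3.9 kb. It is propagated in bacteria from a high-copy ColE1/pUC-type origin and selected with ampicillin through the β-lactamase (AmpR) gene and its native promoter. The backbone also retains an f1 phage origin, which permits single-stranded DNA production, and remnants of the lac promoter/operator and lacZα region. These flank the cloning site and are interrupted by the insert.

The Trpc2 fragment lies between opposing bacteriophage T7 and SP6 promoters, the arrangement that lets either strand be transcribed in vitro. In the annotated sequence the Trpc2 coding region is on the minus strand relative to the forward-facing T7 promoter, so T7 transcription should yield RNA complementary to the mRNA, that is, an antisense probe. This is consistent with the depositor's note that the plasmid is linearized with SpeI and transcribed with T7 RNA polymerase. The automated annotation labels the insert by homology to bovine TRPC2, but the catalogue entry identifies it as mouse. A short neighbouring hit to a hornet peptide is most likely a spurious match in polylinker sequence.

The plasmid has no eukaryotic expression elements and serves only as a template for making labelled riboprobes for in situ hybridization. The associated work used such probes to study Trpc2-expressing sensory neurons in the mouse main olfactory epithelium. The name implies it is one of several Trpc2 probes, but the record does not state which part of the transcript it covers.
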