Features (pLannotate 1.2.2; 14 found; start..end, strand, type, name):
     24..42      +  promoter       T7 promoter: promoter for bacteriophage T7 RNA polymerase
    187..1029    -  CDS            TRPC2 (fragment): TRPC2_BOVIN - Also known as TRP2. Experimental evidence at transcript level: Swiss-Prot protein existence level 2. Thought to form a receptor-activated calcium permeant cation channel. From Bos taurus (Bovine).
   1039..1092    -  CDS            VESPI_VESMG (fragment): Experimental evidence at protein level: Swiss-Prot protein existence level 1. Shows contractile activity on isolated ileum smooth muscle. From Vespa magnifica (Hornet).
   1104..1122    -  promoter       SP6 promoter: promoter for bacteriophage SP6 RNA polymerase
   1164..1180    -  protein_bind   lac operator: The lac repressor binds to the lac operator to inhibit transcription in E. coli. This inhibition can be relieved by adding lactose or isopropyl-β-D-thiogalactopyranoside (IPTG). lac repressor encoded by lacI
   1188..1218    -  promoter       lac promoter: promoter for the E. coli lac operon
   1233..1254    -  protein_bind   CAP binding site: CAP binding activates transcription in the presence of cAMP. E. coli catabolite activator protein
   1267..1359    -  CDS            lacI (fragment): lac repressor; lacI; The lac repressor binds to the lac operator to inhibit transcription in E. coli. This inhibition can be relieved by adding lactose or isopropyl-β-D-thiogalactopyranoside (IPTG).
   1542..2130    -  rep_origin     ori: high-copy-number ColE1/pMB1/pBR322/pUC origin of replication
   2301..3161    -  CDS            AmpR: β-lactamase; bla; confers resistance to ampicillin, carbenicillin, and related antibiotics
   3162..3266    -  promoter       AmpR promoter: bla
   3293..3343    +  misc_feature   bom (fragment): basis of mobility region from pBR322
   3371..3799    -  rep_origin     f1 ori (sequence partly withheld): f1 bacteriophage origin of replication; arrow indicates direction of (+) strand synthesis
   3803..21      -  CDS            lacZα (fragment) (across the origin): LacZα fragment of β-galactosidase; lacZ fragment
>Addgene plasmid #105474 | pISH-Trpc2-probe2 | addgene full sequence | sequence record 202931 | Addgene NGS Result
GTAAAACGACGGCCAGTGAATTGTAATACGACTCACTATAGGGCGAATTGGGCCCGACGTCGCATGCTCC
CGGCCGCCATGGCCGCGGGATTGCACCATGGTCTTTACTGTGAGACCCTGGCTCTACCCAACACAGCAGC
TGCACTTAGTGACAGAAGAGACCCTTCTGTTGCCTTAGGACTCGCCCTTGGTCTCCAGATCTCCTTCCAG
GAGCAAGTCCCCTGACCCCTCTGCTTCTTGCTCCCTGTGAACCAGCACATGGGCAGAGGAGGAAGAGCCG
GGCTCTCCAGGAGCGGGAGCTCCAGCTTCACCTGTGCCATCAAGGCCATCTCCTAAAGAGACTTCGGTCT
CCACAATCCCAGGCATAGTCAGCTCTGCTGGGGTGTCAGAGGTAGGGGGGCCCAGGTTCTGGAAGCTGTT
GCGCACTCGGGTGATGTATCTACTGAGGATGCTGGCACCATCCGGAGGCCGTGGTGCCCCTCCCGCCGCC
AGGTTCTTCTGCACACTGGCCACCTCGCTTTGCAGTCGAGACACAGTCTTGGTCAGCTCTGTCAGTCTGT
TGCCCAGGTCTTTCCGACGGGTCTCCTCGAACTCGCGCCGGGCAGTCTCTATGTAGCGCTGCACCAGAGC
CTTGATGACTCGAAGGCGGTAGGACACGCGTTCTCCTTCCCCGGCGGAGCCCGCCCTTGCCCCGGGGTTG
GTAAAGGTCCCGATGGGCGGGTAGTCCGACTTCTTGGCTTTGCAGCAGGAGGAGCCACAGCAAAGGAACC
GGAAAATTCTCCTGACGAGGTAGAAGGCGGCCTTTGGGGATGGCAGGATGTTAAAGGGCACAGGCAGCGT
CAGACCCTCTCGGAAGTAGGACAGGTAGAGCTTGGAGCGAGCAAACTTCCACTCCACATCAGCATCATCC
TCGATCTTCTGGAAGGAGTTGGTGATCATGGCAATAAGCATGTTAAGTAGCACAATGACCATGACGATGG
TAAAGATGCCGTGCATGGCCCTGCCCACGAACTCAGGCACCAGGAACTGAATCACTAGTGCGGCCGCCTG
CAGGTCGACCATATGGGAGAGCTCCCAACGCGTTGGATGCATAGCTTGAGTATTCTATAGTGTCACCTAA
ATAGCTTGGCGTAATCATGGTCATAGCTGTTTCCTGTGTGAAATTGTTATCCGCTCACAATTCCACACAA
CATACGAGCCGGAAGCATAAAGTGTAAAGCCTGGGGTGCCTAATGAGTGAGCTAACTCACATTAATTGCG
TTGCGCTCACTGCCCGCTTTCCAGTCGGGAAACCTGTCGTGCCAGCTGCATTAATGAATCGGCCAACGCG
CGGGGAGAGGCGGTTTGCGTATTGGGCGCTCTTCCGCTTCCTCGCTCACTGACTCGCTGCGCTCGGTCGT
TCGGCTGCGGCGAGCGGTATCAGCTCACTCAAAGGCGGTAATACGGTTATCCACAGAATCAGGGGATAAC
GCAGGAAAGAACATGTGAGCAAAAGGCCAGCAAAAGGCCAGGAACCGTAAAAAGGCCGCGTTGCTGGCGT
TTTTCCATAGGCTCCGCCCCCCTGACGAGCATCACAAAAATCGACGCTCAAGTCAGAGGTGGCGAAACCC
GACAGGACTATAAAGATACCAGGCGTTTCCCCCTGGAAGCTCCCTCGTGCGCTCTCCTGTTCCGACCCTG
CCGCTTACCGGATACCTGTCCGCCTTTCTCCCTTCGGGAAGCGTGGCGCTTTCTCATAGCTCACGCTGTA
GGTATCTCAGTTCGGTGTAGGTCGTTCGCTCCAAGCTGGGCTGTGTGCACGAACCCCCCGTTCAGCCCGA
CCGCTGCGCCTTATCCGGTAACTATCGTCTTGAGTCCAACCCGGTAAGACACGACTTATCGCCACTGGCA
GCAGCCACTGGTAACAGGATTAGCAGAGCGAGGTATGTAGGCGGTGCTACAGAGTTCTTGAAGTGGTGGC
CTAACTACGGCTACACTAGAAGAACAGTATTTGGTATCTGCGCTCTGCTGAAGCCAGTTACCTTCGGAAA
AAGAGTTGGTAGCTCTTGATCCGGCAAACAAACCACCGCTGGTAGCGGTGGTTTTTTTGTTTGCAAGCAG
CAGATTACGCGCAGAAAAAAAGGATCTCAAGAAGATCCTTTGATCTTTTCTACGGGGTCTGACGCTCAGT
GGAACGAAAACTCACGTTAAGGGATTTTGGTCATGAGATTATCAAAAAGGATCTTCACCTAGATCCTTTT
AAATTAAAAATGAAGTTTTAAATCAATCTAAAGTATATATGAGTAAACTTGGTCTGACAGTTACCAATGC
TTAATCAGTGAGGCACCTATCTCAGCGATCTGTCTATTTCGTTCATCCATAGTTGCCTGACTCCCCGTCG
TGTAGATAACTACGATACGGGAGGGCTTACCATCTGGCCCCAGTGCTGCAATGATACCGCGAGACCCACG
CTCACCGGCTCCAGATTTATCAGCAATAAACCAGCCAGCCGGAAGGGCCGAGCGCAGAAGTGGTCCTGCA
ACTTTATCCGCCTCCATCCAGTCTATTAATTGTTGCCGGGAAGCTAGAGTAAGTAGTTCGCCAGTTAATA
GTTTGCGCAACGTTGTTGCCATTGCTACAGGCATCGTGGTGTCACGCTCGTCGTTTGGTATGGCTTCATT
CAGCTCCGGTTCCCAACGATCAAGGCGAGTTACATGATCCCCCATGTTGTGCAAAAAAGCGGTTAGCTCC
TTCGGTCCTCCGATCGTTGTCAGAAGTAAGTTGGCCGCAGTGTTATCACTCATGGTTATGGCAGCACTGC
ATAATTCTCTTACTGTCATGCCATCCGTAAGATGCTTTTCTGTGACTGGTGAGTACTCAACCAAGTCATT
CTGAGAATAGTGTATGCGGCGACCGAGTTGCTCTTGCCCGGCGTCAATACGGGATAATACCGCGCCACAT
AGCAGAACTTTAAAAGTGCTCATCATTGGAAAACGTTCTTCGGGGCGAAAACTCTCAAGGATCTTACCGC
TGTTGAGATCCAGTTCGATGTAACCCACTCGTGCACCCAACTGATCTTCAGCATCTTTTACTTTCACCAG
CGTTTCTGGGTGAGCAAAAACAGGAAGGCAAAATGCCGCAAAAAAGGGAATAAGGGCGACACGGAAATGT
TGAATACTCATACTCTTCCTTTTTCAATATTATTGAAGCATTTATCAGGGTTATTGTCTCATGAGCGGAT
ACATATTTGAATGTATTTAGAAAAATAAACAAATAGGGGTTCCGCGCACATTTCCCCGAAAAGTGCCACC
TGATGCGGTGTGAAATACCGCACAGATGCGTAAGGAGAAAATACCGCATCAGGAAATTGTAAGCGTTAAT
ATTTTGTTAAAATTCGCGTTAAATTTTTGTTAAATCAGCTCATTTTTTAACCAATAGGCCGAAATCGGCA
AAATCCCTTATAAATCAAAAGAATAGACCGAGATAGGGT
[37 nt withheld, positions 3470-3506]
AAAGAACGTGGACTCCAACGTCAAAGG
[49 nt withheld, positions 3534-3582]
T
[91 nt withheld, positions 3584-3674]
G
[124 nt withheld, positions 3676-3799]
CCATTCGCCATTCAGGCTGCGCAACTGTTGGGAAGGGCGATCGGTGCGGGCCTCTTCGCTATTACGCCAG
CTGGCGAAAGGGGGATGTGCTGCAAGGCGATTAAGTTGGGTAACGCCAGGGTTTTCCCAGTCACGACGTT
