>Addgene plasmid #105474 | pISH-Trpc2-probe2 | depositor partial sequence | sequence record 199656 | insert: sequenced with M13-for primer
TCGCATGCTCCCGGCCGCCATGGCCGCGGGATTGCACCATGGTCTTTACTGTGAGACCCTGGCTCTACCC
AACACAGCAGCTGCACTTAGTGACAGAAGAGACCCTTCTGTTGCCTTAGGACTCGCCCTTGGTCTCCAGA
TCTCCTTCCAGGAGCAAGTCCCCTGACCCCTCTGCTTCTTGCTCCCTGTGAACCAGCACATGGGCAGAGG
AGGAAGAGCCGGGCTCTCCAGGAGCGGGAGCTCCAGCTTCACCTGTGCCATCAAGGCCATCTCCTAAAGA
GACTTCGGTCTCCACAATCCCAGGCATAGTCAGCTCTGCTGGGGTGTCAGAGGTAGGGGGGCCCAGGTTC
TGGAAGCTGTTGCGCACTCGGGTGATGTATCTACTGAGGATGCTGGCACCATCCGGAGGCCGTGGTGCCC
CTCCCGCCGCCAGGTTCTTCTGCACACTGGCCACCTCGCTTTGCAGTCGAGACACAGTCTTGGTCAGCTC
TGTCAGTCTGTTGCCCAGGTCTTTCCGACGGGTCTCCTCGAACTCGCGCCGGGCAGTCTCTATGTAGCGC
TGCACCAGAGCCTTGATGACTCGAAGGCGGTAGGACACGCGTTCTCCTTCCCCGGCGGAGCCCGCCCTTG
CCCCGGGGTTGGTAAAGGTCCCGATGGGCGGGTAGTCCGACTTCTTGGCTTTGCAGCAGGAGGAGCCACA
GCAAAGGAACCGGAAAATTCTCCTGACGAGGTAGAAGGCGGCCTTTGGGGATGGCAGGATGTTAAAGGGC
ACAGGCAGCGTCAGACCCTCTCGGAAGTAGGACAGGTAGAGCTTGGAGCGAGCAAACTTCCACTCCACAT
CAGCATCATCCTCGATCTTCTGGAAGGAGTTGGTGATCATGGCAATAAGCATGTTAAGTAGCACAATGAC
CATGACGATG
