>Addgene plasmid #105474 | pISH-Trpc2-probe2 | depositor partial sequence | sequence record 199657 | insert: sequenced with M31-rev primer
TATGCATCCAACGCGTTGGGAGCTCTCCCATATGGTCGACCTGCAGGCGGCCGCACTAGTGATTCAGTTC
CTGGTGCCTGAGTTCGTGGGCAGGGCCATGCACGGCATCTTTACCATCGTCATGGTCATTGTGCTACTTA
ACATGCTTATTGCCATGATCACCAACTCCTTCCAGAAGATCGAGGATGATGCTGATGTGGAGTGGAAGTT
TGCTCGCTCCAAGCTCTACCTGTCCTACTTCCGAGAGGGTCTGACGCTGCCTGTGCCCTTTAACATCCTG
CCATCCCCAAAGGCCGCCTTCTACCTCGTCAGGAGAATTTTCCGGTTCCTTTGCTGTGGCTCCTCCTGCT
GCAAAGCCAAGAAGTCGGACTACCCGCCCATCGGGACCTTTACCAACCCCGGGGCAAGGGCGGGCTCCGC
CGGGGAAGGAGAACGCGTGTCCTACCGCCTTCGAGTCATCAAGGCTCTGGTGCAGCGCTACATAGAGACT
GCCCGGCGCGAGTTCGAGGAGACCCGTCGGAAAGACCTGGGCAACAGACTGACAGAGCTGACCAAGACTG
TGTCTCGACTGCAAAGCGAGGTGGCCAGTGTGCAGAAGAACCTGGCGGCGGGAGGGGCACCACGGCCTCC
GGATGGTGCCAGCATCCTCAGTAGATACATCACCCGAGTGCGCAACAGCTTCCAGAACCTGGGCCCCCCT
ACCTCTGACACCCCAGCAGAGCTGACTATGCCTGGGATTGTGGAGACCGAAGTCTCTTTAGGAGATGGCC
TTGATGGCACAGGTGAAGCTGGAGCTCCCGCTCCTGGAGAGCCCGGCTCTTCCTCCTCTGCCCATGTGCT
GGTTCACAGGGAGCAAGAAGCAGAGGGGTCAGGGGACTTGCTCCTGGAAGGAGATCTGGAGACCAAGGGC
GAGTCCTAAGGCAACAGAAG
